>Addgene plasmid #40153 | pFM107 | addgene partial sequence | sequence record 53655 | pGEX5
ACGGATTTAGACACTTCATCCGCTCAAATACGGGCTTCGCAGAGCGATTTATCGATTGCCAACTCATCGC
CACGTCTGCTGGAGTCCAACGCAACTACTTCTACAGCGTGCATCAACGACGTTCAACAGCCGGTTCGACG
CGATTTGAGCTCGGAACTCCTCTGTCCACTGTGTGATCAGCTTTTCGACAGGCCCGTAATGGTAACATGT
GGGCACTCGTACTGTGAGCCGTGCATCGAACGACATACACGTGATACGAGAGCCTGTGTAATCTGTAAAC
TCGACGTTGGACCATTTGCAGCGATGATTCCCAGCATTACACTTGATAATATGGTCCGAAAATTGAAAAA
CCAGGAGAATATCGAGAGCAGCTACGACGATTTGTTCATTTGTGAGGAAAAGCTCCAAAAAGCGCCAACA
CCACCAATTTCGGAGGAAATTCCGGCTCAAAAAATGACGAGAAGCCTGTCACAACGGTCTAAACGACGCT
TATTCTTCTCAATTGCGGGCCCAACGATTTGCTCGAGCCCAATCACCCCACACCGCCGTCGCCCACTGTC
GCCAGCTGCTCGTCCCGCCAAAAGTGCTCTGAAAATCCCGCCGGAGCCGCTGAACCACTCGCTCTCACCT
CCAGGATTCCATAACAGTCACCACCACCGAGACGATTCTCTGGTGCTCGCCGGCGGAAATTTCCGCCGAA
ATGGATTCGGCCGACGTGCGGAACGCTTCACCGCCGCCACCACCAGTGCACAAAGTTTTGCTGAA
