>Addgene plasmid #40153 | pFM107 | addgene partial sequence | sequence record 54112 | pGEX3
ACGCGCGAGGCAGATCGTCAGTCAGTCACGATGCGGCCTATGACGGTGATGATGACGTGGCAATGGGTGA
TGACGTGGGAGTTTGAGGATTACGGGCGGTCGTTACACGTTCACAAATTGAGAGGAGCATCTCTTCCACG
ACTCCTTTATCCAGTTGATTAGCACACACATCACGAATCGGTATCGTTTTCATCGTAGTTTCGAGTGCAT
TTGCAGAAAGTACACGTGTTTGGCCTGAAGCCTCCGATGGGACGTTCATAAGCATTTCACATTGCACATG
AATGTGCTGAGCATGTTTCATATTTCGATGAATCTGATGAGCCGACAGTATTGAAGCCGGGTTCCGGGTG
TCGACGAGTAGGTAGGCAGCGTCACAGGCGTCCATATATGCCTGCGGAAGATTCGAATTATCATATTCCG
GATCGATAATGTCCAGCACGTATTCCATGTCAGTCTCGTCGTTGTTGAGCACCATCGAAACGATGTGCGG
AAGACGGTTATCTCCCTCCGGGAACGGCATCATTCCGATTCCAGCGAGCCGATATCGCTCGGCGATCGGA
ATTATGCGAATACGGTCGGTGCCCTCCAGGAATAGTTGACGAATCGCGCGAACAAAAGTGGTTTTTCCGG
CTCCAGAGTGTCCAAAAACGACGAGCGTAATCTCACAGCCCGATGCGACACGCTCAAACTTCCGGCCTAT
TCCAGTATAATAGCCGAGAGCCGAGAACTTTGACAATTGCAACGGCTCATCATATTCCGGATCGTCGTGC
TCATTTTCGAGCCGAACAAATGAGATTGTGGTGTGGTGGTGGCTCCGTTCGTCAGTGGTGCTAGGCGATT
GGCTCAGCAGCTGGACG
