>Addgene plasmid #40153 | pFM107 | addgene partial sequence | sequence record 54222 | wPar-2-F2 5'-GAACCACTCGCTCTCACCTCC-3'
CACCACCGAGACGATTCTCTGGTGCTCGCCGGCGGAAATTTCCGCCGAAATGGATTCGGCCGACGTGCGG
AACGCTTCACCGCCGCCACCACCAGTGCACAAAGTTTTGCTGAAAGTTCGCAGATTTCCACTGGAAATGC
GTCGAAAATCGATGACGAGTCCGACGGGACAAAGCTGAAGCGCAACTCGTTCCTTCGTAGATCACTCAAC
GCGTTTCGCTCGAAAAGCGCCGGCAAAGAGCAAAAGGCCTTCCGAGTTTTTGCTCAGATCCCTGAGCACC
CCACGGAGCACCATGATGTTCCAGAAGGAGACGTGGAGCATTTGCTCCCAGAGAAGCCGACCAAATCCGC
CATAAGATCGCTCTGGAAGCGGCTTTTCATGCCGAAAAAGGTGTCAAAAGTGTCGCCAGCGGCCGTCCAG
CTGCTGAGCCAATCGCCTAGCACCACTGACGAACGGAGCCACCACCACACCACAATCTCATTTGTTCGGC
TCGAAAATGAGCACGACGATCCGGAATATGATGAGCCGTTGCAATTGTCAAAGTTCTCGGCTCTCGGCTA
TTATACTGGAATAGGCCGGAAGTTTGAGCGTGTCGCATCGGGCTGTGAGATTACGCTCGTCGTTTTTGGA
CACTCTGGAGCCGGAAAAACCACTTTTGTTCGCGCGATTCGTCAACTATTCCTGGAGGGCACCGACCGTA
TTCGCATAATTCCGATCGCCGAGCGATATCGGCTCGCTGGAATCGGAATGATGCCGTTC
