[The description below was written by a language model from this plasmid's Addgene catalogue record.]
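Description:
pFM107 (also called pGEX6p1-par-2 7SA) is a bacterial expression plasmid built on the commercial pGEX-6P-1 backbone, roughly 4.9 kb before insertion, and designed to produce a GST-fusion protein in E. coli. It is selected with ampicillin; the record lists the copy number as unknown and provides no feature table, so the origin of replication and other backbone elements are not explicitly documented here. Expression is driven by the tac promoter, a hybrid trp/lac promoter that is normally induced with IPTG. The GST tag is supplied by the backbone at the N terminus of the insert, allowing affinity purification of the fusion protein on glutathione resin.

The insert is a modified coding sequence of C. elegans par-2, a cell polarity gene, cloned between BamHI and NotI sites, both of which remain intact. Two sets of changes are recorded. First, base pairs 6 to 523 were recoded to make the sequence resistant to RNAi; this feature carries over from the transgene design and has no function in bacterial expression itself. Second, the "7SA" variant replaces seven serines with alanines (S190A, S197A, S241A, S265A, S295A, S301A and S335A), which prevents phosphorylation at those positions. The record does not state the kinase involved or the exact experimental purpose. However, the associated work concerns the formation of polarized PAR domains in the C. elegans zygote, so the plasmid is most plausibly a source of recombinant GST-PAR-2 7SA for biochemical assays comparing the non-phosphorylatable protein with wild type.
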