Addgene plasmid #40153: pFM107
Depositing lab: Geraldine Seydoux. Depositing organization: Johns Hopkins University and School of Medicine. Publication: Microtubules induce self-organization of polarized PAR domains in Caenorhabditis elegans zygotes. Motegi F, Zonies S, Hao Y, Cuenca AA, Griffin E, Seydoux G. Nat Cell Biol. 2011 Oct 9;13(11):1361-7. doi: 10.1038/ncb2354. PubMed 21983565.
Backbone
  Vector backbone: pGEX-6p-1
  Backbone manufacturer: GE
  Backbone size w/o insert (bp): 4900
  Vector type: Bacterial Expression
Growth in bacteria
  Bacterial resistance: Ampicillin, 100 μg/mL
  Growth temperature: 37°C
  Growth strain: DH5alpha
  Copy number: Unknown
Gene/Insert
  Gene/Insert name: par-2 RNAi resistant, 7SA (alt name: par-2)
  Species: C. elegans (nematode)
  Mutation: 7SA; base pairs 6-523 of par-2 were recoded to create the RNAi-resistant par-2 transgene.
  GenBank ID: NC_003281.9
  Entrez Gene: par-2 (a.k.a. CELE_F58B6.3)
  Promoter: tac
  Tag / fusion protein: GST (N terminal on backbone)
  Cloning method: Restriction Enzyme; 5′ cloning site BamHI (not destroyed); 3′ cloning site NotI (not destroyed)
  Sequencing primers: 5′ pGEX5; 3′ pGEX3
Terms and licenses: Academic/Nonprofit Terms; Industry Terms: Not Available to Industry
Depositor comments: Alternate plasmid name: pGEX6p1-par-2 7SA 7SA mutations are: S190A, S197A, S241A, S265A, S295A, S301A, and S335A.
How to cite: pFM107 was a gift from Geraldine Seydoux (Addgene plasmid # 40153 ; http://n2t.net/addgene:40153 ; RRID:Addgene_40153)
